>Addgene plasmid #234577 | pMB.M.R4 | addgene full sequence | sequence record 469237 | Addgene NGS Result
TTGAGATCCTTTTTTTCTGCGCGTAATCTGCTGCTTGCAAACAAAAAAACCACCGCTACCAGCGGTGGTT
TGTTTGCCGGATCAAGAGCTACCAACTCTTTTTCCGAAGGTAACTGGCTTCAGCAGAGCGCAGATACCAA
ATACTGTCCTTCTAGTGTAGCCGTAGTTAGGCCACCACTTCAAGAACTCTGTAGCACCGCCTACATACCT
CGCTCTGCTAATCCTGTTACCAGTGGCTGCTGCCAGTGGCGATAAGTCGTGTCTTACCGGGTTGGACTCA
AGACGATAGTTACCGGATAAGGCGCAGCGGTCGGGCTGAACGGGGGGTTCGTGCACACAGCCCAGCTTGG
AGCGAACGACCTACACCGAACTGAGATACCTACAGCGTGAGCTATGAGAAAGCGCCACGCTTCCCGAAGG
GAGAAAGGCGGACAGGTATCCGGTAAGCGGCAGGGTCGGAACAGGAGAGCGCACGAGGGAGCTTCCAGGG
GGAAACGCCTGGTATCTTTATAGTCCTGTCGGGTTTCGCCACCTCTGACTTGAGCGTCGATTTTTGTGAT
GCTCGTCAGGGGGGCGGAGCCTATGGAAAAACGCCAGCAACGCGGCCTTTTTACGGTTCCTGGCCTTTTG
CTGGCCTTTTGCTCACATGTTCTTTCCTGCGTTATCCCCTGATTCTGTGGATAACCGTATTACCGCCTTT
GAGTGAGCTGATACCGCTCGCCGCAGCCGAACGACCGAGCGCAGCGAGTCAGTGAGCGAGGAAGCGGAAG
AGCGCCTGATGCGGTATTTTCTCCTTACGCATCTGTGCGGTATTTCACACCGCAGACCAGCCGCGTAACC
TGGCAAAATCGGTTACGGTTGAGTAATAAATGGATGCCCTGCGTAAGCGGGTGTGGGCGGACAATAAAGT
CTTAAACTGAACAAAATAGATCTAAACTATGACAATAAAGTCTTAAACTAGACAGAATAGTTGTAAACTG
AAATCAGTCCAGTTATGCTGTGAAAAAGCATACTGGACTTTTGTTATGGCTAAAGCAAACTCTTCATTTT
CTGAAGTGCAAATTGCCCGTCGTATTAAAGAGGGGCGTGGCCAAGGGCATGGTAAAGACTATATTCGCGG
CGTTGTGACAATTTACCGAACAACTCCGCGGCCGGGAAGCCGATCTCGGCTTGAACGAATTGTTAGGTGG
CGGTACTTGGGTCGATATCAAAGTGCATCACTTCTTCCCGTATGCCCAACTTTGTATAGAGAGCCACTGC
GGGATCGTCACCGTAATCTGCTTGCACGTAGATCACATAAGCACCAAGCGCGTTGGCCTCATGCTTGAGG
AGATTGATGAGCGCGGTGGCAATGCCCTGCCTCCGGTGCTCGCCGGAGACTGCGAGATCATAGATATAGA
TCTCACTACGCGGCTGCTCAAACTTGGGCAGAACGTAAGCCGCGAGAGCGCCAACAACCGCTTCTTGGTC
GAAGGCAGCAAGCGCGATGAATGTCTTACTACGGAGCAAGTTCCCGAGGTAATCGGAGTCCGGCTGATGT
TGGGAGTAGGTGGCTACGTCGCCGAACTCACGACCGAAAAGATCAAGAGCAGCCCGCATGGATTTGACTT
GGTCAGGGCCGAGCCTACATGTGCGAATGATGCCCATACTTGAGCCACCTAACTTTGTTTTAGGGCGACT
GCCCTGCTGCGTAACATCGTTGCTGCTGCGTAACATCGTTGCTGCTCCATAACATCAAACATCGACCCAC
GGCGTAACGCGCTTGCTGCTTGGATGCCCGAGGCATAGACTGTACAAAAAAACAGTCATAACAAGCCATG
AAAACCGCCACTGCGCCGTTACCACCGCTGCGTTCGGTCAAGGTTCTGGACCAGTTGCGTGAGCGCATAC
GCTACTTGCATTACAGTTTACGAACCGAACAGGCTTATGTCAACTGGGTTCGTGCCTTCATCCGTTTCCA
CGGTGTGCGTCACCCGGCAACCTTGGGCAGCAGCGAAGTCGAGGCATTTCTGTCCTGGCTGGCGAACGAG
CGCAAGGTTTCGGACTCCACGCATCGTCAGGCATTGGCGGCCTTGCTGTTCTTCTACGGCAAGGTGCTGT
GCACGGATCTGCCCTGGCTTCAGGAGATCGGAAGACCTCGGCCGTCGCGGCGCTTGCCGGTGGTGCTGAC
CCCGGATGAAGTGGTTCGCATCCTCGGTTTTCTGGAAGGCGAGCATCGTTTGTTCGCCCAGGACTCTAGC
TATAGTTCCCTGAATTCGCATCTAGAGCAGACCTAGACCACATGAGGCTGATGTAGGACAGCCACCAGTG
GCAGCTAATCAACACCGCAAGATGCCGATGCACGCTCATATCATCGTCGTCAGCCTGGTAGCCATTCGAC
ATACGGATCAGGGAACTCGAACCCAGTACCGTCTCAGTTCTGTATGGGCACAGACAACCTAAACGCTAGT
GGTTGGCTACATACTCCGGAATATTAATAGATCATGGAGATAATTAAAATGATAACCATCTCGCAAATAA
ATAAGTATTTTACTGTTTTCGTAACAGTTTTGTAATAAAAAAACCTATAAATATTCCGGATTATTCATAC
CGTCCCACCATCGGGCGCGGAAGAATGGGTACCAAAACTGAAGAAGGTAAACTGGTAATCTGGATTAACG
GCGATAAAGGCTATAACGGTTTGGCTGAAGTCGGTAAGAAATTCGAGAAAGATACCGGAATTAAAGTCAC
CGTTGAGCATCCGGATAAACTGGAAGAGAAATTCCCACAGGTTGCGGCAACTGGCGATGGCCCTGACATT
ATCTTCTGGGCACACGACCGCTTTGGTGGCTACGCTCAATCTGGCCTGTTGGCTGAAATCACCCCGGACA
AAGCGTTCCAGGACAAGCTGTATCCGTTTACCTGGGATGCCGTACGTTACAACGGCAAGCTGATTGCTTA
CCCGATCGCTGTTGAAGCGTTATCGCTGATTTATAACAAAGATTTGCTGCCGAACCCGCCAAAAACCTGG
GAAGAGATCCCGGCGCTGGATAAAGAACTGAAAGCGAAAGGTAAGAGCGCGCTGATGTTCAACCTGCAAG
AACCGTACTTCACCTGGCCGCTGATTGCTGCTGACGGGGGTTATGCGTTCAAGTATGAAAACGGCAAGTA
CGACATTAAAGACGTGGGCGTGGATAACGCTGGCGCGAAAGCGGGTCTGACCTTCCTGGTTGACCTGATT
AAAAACAAACACATGAATGCAGACACCGATTACTCCATCGCAGAAGCTGCCTTTAATAAAGGCGAAACAG
CGATGACCATCAACGGCCCGTGGGCATGGTCCAACATCGACACCAGCAAAGTGAATTATGGTGTAACGGT
ACTGCCGACCTTCAAGGGTCAACCATCCAAACCGTTCGTTGGCGTGCTGAGCGCAGGTATTAACGCCGCC
AGTCCGAACAAAGAGCTGGCAAAAGAGTTCCTCGAAAACTATCTGCTGACTGATGAAGGTCTGGAAGCGG
TTAATAAAGACAAACCGCTGGGTGCCGTAGCGCTGAAGTCTTACGAGGAAGAGTTGGCGAAAGATCCACG
TATTGCCGCCACCATGGAAAACGCCCAGAAAGGTGAAATCATGCCGAACATCCCGCAGATGTCCGCTTTC
TGGTATGCCGTGCGTACTGCGGTGATCAACGCCGCCAGCGGTCGTCAGACTGTCGATGAAGCCCTGAAAG
ACGCGCAGACTGCCGCAGGCACCGATTACGATATCCCAACGACCCTGGAAGTTCTGTTCCAGGGGCCCTC
CGGTATGGCCGACAAGGAAGCAGCCTTCGACGACGCAGTGGAAGAACGAGTGATCAACGAGGAATACAAA
ATATGGAAAAAGAACACCCCTTTTCTTTATGATTTGGTGATGACCCATGCTCTGGAGTGGCCCAGCCTAA
CTGCCCAGTGGCTTCCAGATGTAACCAGACCAGAAGGGAAAGATTTCAGCATTCATCGACTTGTCCTGGG
GACACACACATCGGATGAACAAAACCATCTTGTTATAGCCAGTGTGCAGCTCCCTAATGATGATGCTCAG
TTTGATGCGTCACACTACGACAGTGAGAAAGGAGAATTTGGAGGTTTTGGTTCAGTTAGTGGAAAAATTG
AAATAGAAATCAAGATCAACCATGAAGGAGAAGTAAACAGGGCCCGTTATATGCCCCAGAACCCTTGTAT
CATCGCAACAAAGACTCCTTCCAGTGATGTTCTTGTTTTTGACTATACAAAACATCCTTCTAAACCAGAT
CCTTCTGGAGAGTGCAACCCAGACTTGCGACTCCGTGGACATCAGAAGGAAGGCTATGGGCTTTCTTGGA
ACCCAAATCTCAGTGGGCACTTACTTAGTGCTTCAGATGACCATACCATCTGCCTGTGGGACATCAGTGC
CGTTCCAAAGGAGGGAAAAGTGGTAGATGCGAAGACCATCTTTACAGGGCATACGGCAGTAGTAGAAGAT
GTTTCCTGGCATCTACTCCATGAGTCTCTGTTTGGGTCAGTTGCTGATGATCAGAAACTTATGATTTGGG
ATACTCGTTCAAACAATACTTCCAAACCAAGCCACTCAGTTGATGCTCACACTGCTGAAGTGAACTGCCT
TTCTTTCAATCCTTATAGTGAGTTCATTCTTGCCACAGGATCAGCTGACAAGACTGTTGCCTTGTGGGAT
CTGAGAAATCTGAAACTTAAGTTGCATTCCTTTGAGTCACATAAGGATGAAATATTCCAGGTTCAGTGGT
CACCTCACAATGAGACTATTTTAGCTTCCAGTGGTACTGATCGCAGACTGAATGTCTGGGATTTAAGTAA
AATTGGAGAGGAACAATCCCCAGAAGATGCAGAAGACGGGCCACCAGAGTTGTTGTTTATTCATGGTGGT
CATACTGCCAAGATATCTGATTTCTCCTGGAATCCCAATGAACCTTGGGTGATTTGTTCTGTATCAGAAG
ACAATATCATGCAAGTGTGGCAAATGGCAGAGAACATTTATAATGATGAAGACCCTGAAGGAAGCGTTGA
TCCAGAAGGACAAGGGTCCGGATCCTAATGAGTCGAGAAGTACTAGAGGATCATAATCAGCCATACCACA
TTTGTAGAGGTTTTACTTGCTTTAAAAAACCTCCCACACCTCCCCCTGAACCTGAAACATAAAATGAATG
CAATTGTTGTTGTTAACTTGTTTATTGCAGCTTATAATGGTTACAAATAAAGCAATAGCATCACAAATTT
CACAAATAAAGCATTTTTTTCACTGCATTCTAGTTGTGGTTTGTCCAAACTCATCAATGTATCTTATCAT
GTCTGGATCTGATCACTGATATCGCCTAGGAGATCCGGGGCTGGGTATGAGACGGCCTGCACTAGACGAA
CTAGGCAAGATGCGTCCAATCCGTCTAAACATGGTGACAACGCTGGACAGATGACGTAACACCGAGCCAC
ATCCTGAAATCGAGGCAGGCTAACCGAAACCGTGACAATGCAAAGAGACAGCCTGACACTAGTGCACTGC
AGTACATCAACCAGATAAGTGAAATCTAGTTCCAAACTATTTTGTCATTTTTAATTTTCGTATTAGCTTA
CGACGCTACACCCAGTTCCCATCTATTTTGTCACTCTTCCCTAAATAATCCTTAAAAACTCCATTTCCAC
CCCTCCCAGTTCCCAACTATTTTGTCCGCCCACAGCGGGGCATTTTTCTTCCTGTTATGTTTTTAATCAA
ACATCCTGCCAACTCCATGTGACAAACCGTCATCTTCGGCTACTTTTTCTCTGTCACAGAATGAAAATTT
TTCTGTCATCTCTTCGTTATTAATGTTTGTAATTGACTGAATATCAACGCTTATTTGCAGCCTGAATGGC
GAATGGGGGG
[127 nt withheld, positions 5891-6017]
C
[91 nt withheld, positions 6019-6109]
A
[49 nt withheld, positions 6111-6159]
CCTTTGACGTTGGAGTCCACGTTCTTT
[37 nt withheld, positions 6187-6223]
ACCCTATCTCGGTCTATTCTTTTGATTTATAAGGGATTTTGCCGATTTCGGCCTATTGGTTAAAAAATGA
GCTGATTTAACAAAAATTTAACGCGAATTTTAACAAAATATTAACGTTTACAATTTCAGGTGGCACTTTT
CGGGGAAATGTGCGCGGAACCCCTATTTGTTTATTTTTCTAAATACATTCAAATATGTATCCGCTCATGA
GACAATAACCCTGATAAATGCTTCAATAATATTGAAAAAGGAAGAGTATGAGTATTCAACATTTCCGTGT
CGCCCTTATTCCCTTTTTTGCGGCATTTTGCCTTCCTGTTTTTGCTCACCCAGAAACGCTGGTGAAAGTA
AAAGATGCTGAAGATCAGTTGGGTGCACGAGTGGGTTACATCGAACTGGATCTCAACAGCGGTAAGATCC
TTGAGAGTTTTCGCCCCGAAGAACGTTTTCCAATGATGAGCACTTTTAAAGTTCTGCTATGTGGCGCGGT
ATTATCCCGTATTGACGCCGGGCAAGAGCAACTCGGTCGCCGCATACACTATTCTCAGAATGACTTGGTT
GAGTACTCACCAGTCACAGAAAAGCATCTTACGGATGGCATGACAGTAAGAGAATTATGCAGTGCTGCCA
TAACCATGAGTGATAACACTGCGGCCAACTTACTTCTGACAACGATCGGAGGACCGAAGGAGCTAACCGC
TTTTTTGCACAACATGGGGGATCATGTAACTCGCCTTGATCGTTGGGAACCGGAGCTGAATGAAGCCATA
CCAAACGACGAGCGTGACACCACGATGCCTGTAGCAATGGCAACAACGTTGCGCAAACTATTAACTGGCG
AACTACTTACTCTAGCTTCCCGGCAACAATTAATAGACTGGATGGAGGCGGATAAAGTTGCAGGACCACT
TCTGCGCTCGGCCCTTCCGGCTGGCTGGTTTATTGCTGATAAATCTGGAGCCGGTGAGCGTGGTTCTCGC
GGTATCATTGCAGCACTGGGGCCAGATGGTAAGCCCTCCCGTATCGTAGTTATCTACACGACGGGGAGTC
AGGCAACTATGGATGAACGAAATAGACAGATCGCTGAGATAGGTGCCTCACTGATTAAGCATTGGTAACT
GTCAGACCAAGTTTACTCATATATACTTTAGATTGATTTAAAACTTCATTTTTAATTTAAAAGGATCTAG
GTGAAGATCCTTTTTGATAATCTCATGACCAAAATCCCTTAACGTGAGTTTTCGTTCCACTGAGCGTCAG
ACCCCGTAGAAAAGATCAAAGGATCTTC
Features (pLannotate 1.2.2; 16 found; start..end, strand, type, name):
      1..589     +  rep_origin     ori: high-copy-number ColE1/pMB1/pBR322/pUC origin of replication
    775..824     -  misc_feature   bom (fragment): basis of mobility region from pBR322
    892..1116    -  mobile_element Tn7R: mini-Tn7 element (right end of the Tn7 transposon) Tn7
   1183..1716    -  CDS            GmR: gentamycin acetyltransferase; aacC1; confers resistance to gentamycin
   1905..1933    -  promoter       Pc promoter: intI1 (promoter lies within the coding sequence); class 1 integron promoter
   1911..2231    -  CDS            YPR2_ECOLX (fragment): Protein predicted: Swiss-Prot protein existence level 4. From Escherichia coli.
   2481..2572    +  promoter       polyhedrin promoter: polh from Autographa californica; promoter for the baculovirus polyhedrin gene
   2624..3721    +  CDS            MBP: maltose binding protein from E. coli; malE (mutated); This version of the gene does not encode a signal sequence, so MBP will remain in the cytosol.
   3785..5059    +  CDS            RBBP4: RBBP4_BOVIN - Experimental evidence at protein level: Swiss-Prot protein existence level 1. Core histone-binding subunit that may target chromatin assembly factors, chromatin remodeling factors and histone deacetylases to their histone substrates in a manner that is regulated by nucleosomal DNA. Component of several complexes which regulate chromatin metabolism. These include the chromatin assembly factor 1 (CAF-1) complex, which is required for chromatin assembly following DNA replication and DNA repair; the core histone deacetylase (HDAC) complex, which promotes histone deacetylation and con
   5089..5172    +  CDS            large T antigen (fragment): large T antigen from SV40 (simian virus 40)
   5195..5329    +  polyA_signal   SV40 poly(A) signal: SV40 polyadenylation signal
   5539..5704    -  mobile_element Tn7L: mini-Tn7 element (left end of the Tn7 transposon) Tn7
   5867..5883    +  CDS            lacZα (fragment): LacZα fragment of β-galactosidase; lacZ fragment
   5894..6349    +  rep_origin     f1 ori (sequence partly withheld): f1 bacteriophage origin of replication; arrow indicates direction of (+) strand synthesis
   6376..6480    +  promoter       AmpR promoter: bla
   6481..7341    +  CDS            AmpR: β-lactamase; bla; confers resistance to ampicillin, carbenicillin, and related antibiotics
