[The description below was written by a language model from this plasmid's Addgene catalogue record and pLannotate feature annotations shown in this document.]
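Description:
pMB.M.R4 is a 7.5 kb insect-cell expression plasmid built on the pMB.001 backbone and assembled by Golden Gate cloning as part of a modular system for constructing baculovirus expression vectors. It functions as a baculovirus transfer (donor) vector: the expression cassette and a gentamicin resistance gene (aacC1, driven by the class 1 integron Pc promoter) lie between the Tn7R and Tn7L ends of a mini-Tn7 element. This arrangement allows Tn7-mediated transposition of the segment into a bacmid carrying the matching attachment site in a suitable E. coli host. In bacteria the plasmid is maintained at high copy through a ColE1/pUC-type origin and is selected with ampicillin (β-lactamase under its own promoter, located outside the transposon) together with gentamicin. An f1 phage origin, a fragment of the pBR322 bom region and a small lacZα remnant are also present in the backbone.

The payload is human RBBP4 (also known as RbAp48 or NURF55), a histone-binding subunit shared by several chromatin-modifying complexes, including CAF-1 and histone deacetylase complexes. Its coding sequence sits downstream of E. coli maltose-binding protein, giving an N-terminal MBP tag; this version of MBP lacks the signal sequence, so the product remains cytosolic. A short gap separates the two annotated coding regions, but the record does not say what linker or cleavage site it holds. Transcription is driven by the baculovirus polyhedrin promoter, which is strongly active very late in infection, and ends at an SV40 polyadenylation signal preceded by a residual large T antigen fragment. The stated purpose is expression of MBP-RBBP4, with the tag offering a handle for amylose affinity purification and improved solubility.
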