Addgene plasmid #234577: pMB.M.R4
Purpose: Expression of MBP-RBBP4
Depositing lab: Chen Davidovich. Depositing organization: Monash University. Publication: Modular cloning of multigene vectors for the baculovirus system and yeast. Lai Z, Flanigan SF, Boudes M, Davidovich C. J Mol Biol. 2025 Jan 13:168943. doi: 10.1016/j.jmb.2025.168943. PubMed 39814169.
Backbone
  Vector backbone: pMB.001
  Vector type: Insect Expression
Growth in bacteria
  Bacterial resistance: Ampicillin and Gentamicin, 100 & 10 μg/mL
  Growth temperature: 37°C
  Growth strain: DH5alpha
  Copy number: High Copy
Gene/Insert
  Gene/Insert name: RBBP4 (alt name: MBP tag)
  Species: H. sapiens (human)
  Entrez Gene: RBBP4 (a.k.a. NURF55, RBAP48, lin-53)
  Cloning method: Golden Gate
Terms and licenses: Academic/Nonprofit Terms; Industry Terms: Not Available to Industry
How to cite: pMB.M.R4 was a gift from Chen Davidovich (Addgene plasmid # 234577 ; http://n2t.net/addgene:234577 ; RRID:Addgene_234577)
